>Addgene plasmid #79987 | pmiRFP670-N1 | addgene partial sequence | sequence record 153272 | CMV-F 5'-CGCAAATGGGCGGTAGGCGTG-3'
CGTCAGATCCGCTAGCGCTACCGGACTCAGATCTCGAGCTCAAGCTTCGAATTCTGCAGTCGACGGTACC
GCGGGCCCGGGATCCACCGGTCGCCACCATGGTAGCAGGTCATGCCTCTGGCAGCCCCGCATTCGGGACC
GCCTCTCATTCGAATTGCGAACATGAAGAGATCCACCTCGCCGGCTCGATCCAGCCGCATGGCGCGCTTC
TGGTCGTCAGCGAACATGATCATCGCGTCATCCAGGCCAGCGCCAACGCCGCGGAATTTCTGAATCTCGG
AAGCGTACTCGGCGTTCCGCTCGCCGAGATCGACGGCGATCTGTTGATCAAGATCCTGCCGCATCTCGAT
CCCACCGCCGAAGGCATGCCGGTCGCGGTGCGCTGCCGGATCGGCAATCCCTCTACGGAGTACTGCGGTC
TGATGCATCGGCCTCCGGAAGGCGGGCTGATCATCGAACTCGAACGTGCCGGCCCGTCGATCGATCTGTC
AGGCACGCTGGCGCCGGCGCTGGAGCGGATCCGCACGGCGGGTTCACTGCGCGCGCTGTGCGATGACACC
GTGCTGCTGTTTCAGCAGTGCACCGGCTACGACCGGGTGATGGTGTATCGTTTCGATGAGCAAGGCCACG
GCCTGGTATTCTCCGAGTGCCATGTGCCTGGGCTCGAATCCTATTTCGGCAACCGCTATCCGTCGTCGAC
TGTCCCGCAGATGGCGCGGCAGCTGTACGTGCGGCAGCGCGTCCGCGTGCTGGTCGACGTCACCTATCAG
CCGGTGCCGCTGGAGCCGCGGCTGTCGCCGCTGACCGGGCGCGATCTCGACATGTCGGGCTGCT
