>Addgene plasmid #79987 | pmiRFP670-N1 | addgene partial sequence | sequence record 153273 | SV40pA-R 5'-GAAATTTGTGATGCTATTGC-3'
ACAAGTTAACAACAACAATTGCATTCATTTTATGTTTCAGGTTCAGGGGGAGGTGTGGGAGGTTTTTTAA
AGCAAGTAAAACCTCTACAAATGTGGTATGGCTGATTATGATCTAGAGTCGCGGCCGCTTAGCTCTCAAG
CGCGGTGATCCGCGTCGCGATCCTTTCGGCGAGCCGTTTGCAGATCGCCCGCAGCTCGAAACGGATGAAG
CGCGGCAGATAATGGTGACAGACAACCAGGCCCCACAGCTTGCCGCCGACCACCAGCGACACCGCCAGGG
TGGCGCGCACGCCCATGTCCTTCAGGAACTGCAGATGGCACGGCGACATCGAGCGCAGGAAGCAGCCCGA
CATGTCGAGATCGCGCCCGGTCAGCGGCGACAGCCGCGGCTCCAGCGGCACCGGCTGATAGGTGACGTCG
ACCAGCACGCGGACGCGCTGCCGCACGTACAGCTGCCGCGCCATCTGCGGGACAGTCGACGACGGATAGC
GGTTGCCGAAATAGGATTCGAGCCCAGGCACATGGCACTCGGAGAATACCAGGCCGTGGCCTTGCTCATC
GAAACGATACACCATCACCCGGTCGTAGCCGGTGCACTGCTGAAACAGCAGCACGGTGTCATCGCACAGC
GCGCGCAGTGAACCCGCCGTGCGGATCCGCTCCAGCGCCGGCGCCAGCGTGCCTGACAGATCGATCGACG
GGCCGGCACGTTCGAGTTCGATGATCAGCCCGCCTTCCGGAGGCCGATGCATCAGACCGCAGTACTCCGT
AGAGGGATTGCCGATCCGGCAGCGCACCGC
