[The description below was written by a language model from this plasmid's Addgene catalogue record.]
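Description:
pmiRFP670-N1 is a mammalian expression plasmid built on the Clontech pN1 backbone, about 4.96 kb in total, of which roughly 4.0 kb is vector and 948 bp is insert. It is propagated in E. coli as a high-copy plasmid under kanamycin selection. In mammalian cells, stable transfectants can be selected with G418 through the neomycin resistance marker. In N1-type vectors a single resistance cassette usually provides both functions, although no feature table is supplied here to confirm the arrangement or the specific replication origins.

The payload is a synthetic coding sequence for miRFP670, a monomeric near-infrared fluorescent protein, expressed from the strong constitutive CMV promoter. The insert was placed between AgeI and NotI sites, both of which remain intact, so the fluorescent protein sits in the position normally occupied by the reporter in this vector family. The use of an SV40 polyA reverse sequencing primer suggests that an SV40 polyadenylation signal lies downstream of the insert. The "N1" designation conventionally means that a gene of interest can be cloned upstream of the reporter, in frame, to give a fusion carrying the fluorescent protein at its C-terminus, but the record does not describe the multiple cloning site.

The stated purpose is simply expression of miRFP670 in mammalian cells. The associated publication title presents proteins of this type as tags and biosensor components for multiscale imaging. This makes the plasmid suitable as a near-infrared cell label, as a template for building fusion proteins, or as a source of the miRFP670 coding sequence for subcloning.
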