Addgene plasmid #79987: pmiRFP670-N1
Purpose: Monomeric near-infrared fluorescent protein miRFP670 in mammalian plasmid
Depositing lab: Vladislav Verkhusha. Depositing organization: Albert Einstein College of Medicine. Publication: Bright monomeric near-infrared fluorescent proteins as tags and biosensors for multiscale imaging. Shcherbakova DM, Baloban M, Emelyanov AV, Brenowitz M, Guo P, Verkhusha VV. Nat Commun. 2016 Aug 19;7:12405. doi: 10.1038/ncomms12405. PubMed 27539380.
Backbone
  Vector backbone: pN1
  Backbone manufacturer: Clontech
  Backbone size w/o insert (bp): 4012
  Total vector size (bp): 4960
  Vector type: Mammalian Expression
  Selectable markers: Neomycin (select with G418)
Growth in bacteria
  Bacterial resistance: Kanamycin, 50 μg/mL
  Growth temperature: 37°C
  Growth strain: DH5alpha
  Copy number: High Copy
Gene/Insert
  Gene/Insert name: miRFP670
  Species: Synthetic
  Insert size (bp): 948
  Promoter: CMV
  Cloning method: Restriction Enzyme; 5′ cloning site AgeI (not destroyed); 3′ cloning site NotI (not destroyed)
  Sequencing primers: 5′ CMV-F; 3′ SV40pA-R
Terms and licenses: Academic/Nonprofit Terms; Industry Terms: Not Available to Industry
How to cite: pmiRFP670-N1 was a gift from Vladislav Verkhusha (Addgene plasmid # 79987 ; http://n2t.net/addgene:79987 ; RRID:Addgene_79987)
