LOCUS       Exported 4960 bp ds-DNA circular SYN 12-MAY-2021
DEFINITION  Monomeric near-infrared fluorescent protein miRFP670 in mammalian
            plasmid.
ACCESSION   .
VERSION     .
KEYWORDS    pmiRFP670-N1
SOURCE      synthetic DNA construct
  ORGANISM  synthetic DNA construct
REFERENCE   1 (bases 1 to 4960)
  AUTHORS   Shcherbakova DM, Baloban M, Emelyanov AV, Brenowitz M, Guo P,
            Verkhusha VV
  TITLE     Bright monomeric near-infrared fluorescent proteins as tags and
            biosensors for multiscale imaging.
  JOURNAL   Nat Commun. 2016 Aug 19;7:12405. doi: 10.1038/ncomms12405.
  PUBMED    27539380
REFERENCE   2 (bases 1 to 4960)
  AUTHORS   .
  TITLE     Direct Submission
  JOURNAL   Exported May 12, 2021 from SnapGene Server 1.1.58
            http://www.snapgene.com
FEATURES             Location/Qualifiers
     source          1..4960
                     /organism="synthetic DNA construct"
                     /mol_type="other DNA"
     enhancer        106..409
                     /label=CMV enhancer
                     /note="human cytomegalovirus immediate early enhancer"
     promoter        410..613
                     /label=CMV promoter
                     /note="human cytomegalovirus (CMV) immediate early
                     promoter"
     primer_bind     564..584
                     /label=CMV-F
                     /note="Human CMV immediate early promoter, forward primer"
     misc_feature    636..716
                     /label=MCS
                     /note="multiple cloning site"
     regulatory      718..727
                     /regulatory_class="other"
                     /note="vertebrate consensus sequence for strong initiation
                     of translation (Kozak, 1987)"
     CDS             724..1671
                     /codon_start=1
                     /product="bright monomeric near-infrared fluorescent
                     protein engineered from a bacterial phytochrome, with an
                     emission maximum of 670 nm (Shcherbakova et al., 2016)"
                     /label=miRFP670
                     /label=ORF
     frame           1
                     /translation="MVAGHASGSPAFGTASHSNCEHEEIHLAGSIQPHGALLVVSEHDH
                     RVIQASANAAEFLNLGSVLGVPLAEIDGDLLIKILPHLDPTAEGMPVAVRCRIGNPSTE
                     YCGLMHRPPEGGLIIELERAGPSIDLSGTLAPALERIRTAGSLRALCDDTVLLFQQCTG
                     YDRVMVYRFDEQGHGLVFSECHVPGLESYFGNRYPSSTVPQMARQLYVRQRVRVLVDVT
                     YQPVPLEPRLSPLTGRDLDMSGCFLRSMSPCHLQFLKDMGVRATLAVSLVVGGKLWGLV
                     VCHHYLPRFIRFELRAICKRLAERIATRITALES"
     polyA_signal    1793..1914
                     /label=SV40 poly(A) signal
                     /note="SV40 polyadenylation signal"
     primer_bind     complement(1830..1849)
                     /label=SV40pA-R
                     /note="SV40 polyA, reverse primer"
     primer_bind     1884..1903
                     /label=EBV-rev
                     /note="SV40 polyA terminator, reverse primer"
     rep_origin      complement(1921..2376)
                     /direction=LEFT
                     /label=f1 ori
                     /note="f1 bacteriophage origin of replication; arrow
                     indicates direction of (+) strand synthesis"
     primer_bind     complement(2058..2079)
                     /label=F1ori-F
                     /note="F1 origin, forward primer"
     primer_bind     2270..2289
                     /label=F1ori-R
                     /note="F1 origin, reverse primer"
     promoter        2403..2507
                     /gene="bla"
                     /label=AmpR promoter
     promoter        2509..2866
                     /label=SV40 promoter
                     /note="SV40 enhancer and early promoter"
     primer_bind     complement(2532..2552)
                     /label=pBABE 3'
                     /note="SV40 enhancer, reverse primer for pBABE vectors"
     rep_origin      2717..2852
                     /label=SV40 ori
                     /note="SV40 origin of replication"
     primer_bind     2779..2798
                     /label=SV40pro-F
                     /note="SV40 promoter/origin, forward primer"
     CDS             2901..3695
                     /codon_start=1
                     /gene="aph(3')-II (or nptII)"
                     /product="aminoglycoside phosphotransferase from Tn5"
                     /label=NeoR/KanR
                     /note="confers resistance to neomycin, kanamycin, and G418
                     (Geneticin(R))"
                     /translation="MIEQDGLHAGSPAAWVERLFGYDWAQQTIGCSDAAVFRLSAQGRP
                     VLFVKTDLSGALNELQDEAARLSWLATTGVPCAAVLDVVTEAGRDWLLLGEVPGQDLLS
                     SHLAPAEKVSIMADAMRRLHTLDPATCPFDHQAKHRIERARTRMEAGLVDQDDLDEEHQ
                     GLAPAELFARLKASMPDGEDLVVTHGDACLPNIMVENGRFSGFIDCGRLGVADRYQDIA
                     LATRDIAEELGGEWADRFLVLYGIAAPDSQRIAFYRLLDEFF"
     primer_bind     complement(2955..2974)
                     /label=Neo-R
                     /note="Neomycin resistance gene, reverse primer"
     primer_bind     3565..3584
                     /label=Neo-F
                     /note="Neomycin resistance gene, forward primer"
     primer_bind     complement(3883..3902)
                     /label=TK-pA-R
                     /note="Thymidine kinase polyA, reverse primer"
     polyA_signal    3927..3974
                     /label=HSV TK poly(A) signal
                     /note="herpes simplex virus thymidine kinase
                     polyadenylation signal (Cole and Stacy, 1985)"
     rep_origin      4303..4891
                     /direction=RIGHT
                     /label=ori
                     /note="high-copy-number ColE1/pMB1/pBR322/pUC origin of
                     replication"
     primer_bind     4792..4811
                     /label=pBR322ori-F
                     /note="pBR322 origin, forward primer"
ORIGIN
        1 gcgttatccc ctgattctgt ggataaccgt attaccgcca tgcattagtt attaatagta
       61 atcaattacg gggtcattag ttcatagccc atatatggag ttccgcgtta cataacttac
      121 ggtaaatggc ccgcctggct gaccgcccaa cgacccccgc ccattgacgt caataatgac
      181 gtatgttccc atagtaacgc caatagggac tttccattga cgtcaatggg tggagtattt
      241 acggtaaact gcccacttgg cagtacatca agtgtatcat atgccaagta cgccccctat
      301 tgacgtcaat gacggtaaat ggcccgcctg gcattatgcc cagtacatga ccttatggga
      361 ctttcctact tggcagtaca tctacgtatt agtcatcgct attaccatgg tgatgcggtt
      421 ttggcagtac atcaatgggc gtggatagcg gtttgactca cggggatttc caagtctcca
      481 ccccattgac gtcaatggga gtttgttttg gcaccaaaat caacgggact ttccaaaatg
      541 tcgtaacaac tccgccccat tgacgcaaat gggcggtagg cgtgtacggt gggaggtcta
      601 tataagcaga gctggtttag tgaaccgtca gatccgctag cgctaccgga ctcagatctc
      661 gagctcaagc ttcgaattct gcagtcgacg gtaccgcggg cccgggatcc accggtcgcc
      721 accatggtag caggtcatgc ctctggcagc cccgcattcg ggaccgcctc tcattcgaat
      781 tgcgaacatg aagagatcca cctcgccggc tcgatccagc cgcatggcgc gcttctggtc
      841 gtcagcgaac atgatcatcg cgtcatccag gccagcgcca acgccgcgga atttctgaat
      901 ctcggaagcg tactcggcgt tccgctcgcc gagatcgacg gcgatctgtt gatcaagatc
      961 ctgccgcatc tcgatcccac cgccgaaggc atgccggtcg cggtgcgctg ccggatcggc
     1021 aatccctcta cggagtactg cggtctgatg catcggcctc cggaaggcgg gctgatcatc
     1081 gaactcgaac gtgccggccc gtcgatcgat ctgtcaggca cgctggcgcc ggcgctggag
     1141 cggatccgca cggcgggttc actgcgcgcg ctgtgcgatg acaccgtgct gctgtttcag
     1201 cagtgcaccg gctacgaccg ggtgatggtg tatcgtttcg atgagcaagg ccacggcctg
     1261 gtattctccg agtgccatgt gcctgggctc gaatcctatt tcggcaaccg ctatccgtcg
     1321 tcgactgtcc cgcagatggc gcggcagctg tacgtgcggc agcgcgtccg cgtgctggtc
     1381 gacgtcacct atcagccggt gccgctggag ccgcggctgt cgccgctgac cgggcgcgat
     1441 ctcgacatgt cgggctgctt cctgcgctcg atgtcgccgt gccatctgca gttcctgaag
     1501 gacatgggcg tgcgcgccac cctggcggtg tcgctggtgg tcggcggcaa gctgtggggc
     1561 ctggttgtct gtcaccatta tctgccgcgc ttcatccgtt tcgagctgcg ggcgatctgc
     1621 aaacggctcg ccgaaaggat cgcgacgcgg atcaccgcgc ttgagagcta agcggccgcg
     1681 actctagatc ataatcagcc ataccacatt tgtagaggtt ttacttgctt taaaaaacct
     1741 cccacacctc cccctgaacc tgaaacataa aatgaatgca attgttgttg ttaacttgtt
     1801 tattgcagct tataatggtt acaaataaag caatagcatc acaaatttca caaataaagc
     1861 atttttttca ctgcattcta gttgtggttt gtccaaactc atcaatgtat cttaaggcgt
     1921 aaattgtaag cgttaatatt ttgttaaaat tcgcgttaaa tttttgttaa atcagctcat
     1981 tttttaacca ataggccgaa atcggcaaaa tcccttataa atcaaaagaa tagaccgaga
     2041 tagggttgag tgttgttcca gtttggaaca agagtccact attaaagaac gtggactcca
     2101 acgtcaaagg nnnnnnnnnn nnnnnnnnnn nnnnnnnnnn nnnnnnnnnn nnnnnnnnnt
     2161 nnnnnnnnnn nnnnnnnnnn nnnnnnnnnn nnnnnnnnnn nnnnnnnnnn nnnnnnnnnn
     2221 nnnnnnnnnn nnnnnnnnnn nnnnnnnnnn ngnnnnnnnn nnnnnnnnnn nnnnnnnnnn
     2281 nnnnnnnnnn nnnnnnnnnn nnnnnnnnnn nnnnnnnnnn nnnnnnnnnn nnnnnnnnnn
     2341 nnnnnnnnnn nnnnnnnnnn nnnnnnnnnn nnnnnncagg tggcactttt cggggaaatg
     2401 tgcgcggaac ccctatttgt ttatttttct aaatacattc aaatatgtat ccgctcatga
     2461 gacaataacc ctgataaatg cttcaataat attgaaaaag gaagagtcct gaggcggaaa
     2521 gaaccagctg tggaatgtgt gtcagttagg gtgtggaaag tccccaggct ccccagcagg
     2581 cagaagtatg caaagcatgc atctcaatta gtcagcaacc aggtgtggaa agtccccagg
     2641 ctccccagca ggcagaagta tgcaaagcat gcatctcaat tagtcagcaa ccatagtccc
     2701 gcccctaact ccgcccatcc cgcccctaac tccgcccagt tccgcccatt ctccgcccca
     2761 tggctgacta atttttttta tttatgcaga ggccgaggcc gcctcggcct ctgagctatt
     2821 ccagaagtag tgaggaggct tttttggagg cctaggcttt tgcaaagatc gatcaagaga
     2881 caggatgagg atcgtttcgc atgattgaac aagatggatt gcacgcaggt tctccggccg
     2941 cttgggtgga gaggctattc ggctatgact gggcacaaca gacaatcggc tgctctgatg
     3001 ccgccgtgtt ccggctgtca gcgcaggggc gcccggttct ttttgtcaag accgacctgt
     3061 ccggtgccct gaatgaactg caagacgagg cagcgcggct atcgtggctg gccacgacgg
     3121 gcgttccttg cgcagctgtg ctcgacgttg tcactgaagc gggaagggac tggctgctat
     3181 tgggcgaagt gccggggcag gatctcctgt catctcacct tgctcctgcc gagaaagtat
     3241 ccatcatggc tgatgcaatg cggcggctgc atacgcttga tccggctacc tgcccattcg
     3301 accaccaagc gaaacatcgc atcgagcgag cacgtactcg gatggaagcc ggtcttgtcg
     3361 atcaggatga tctggacgaa gagcatcagg ggctcgcgcc agccgaactg ttcgccaggc
     3421 tcaaggcgag catgcccgac ggcgaggatc tcgtcgtgac ccatggcgat gcctgcttgc
     3481 cgaatatcat ggtggaaaat ggccgctttt ctggattcat cgactgtggc cggctgggtg
     3541 tggcggaccg ctatcaggac atagcgttgg ctacccgtga tattgctgaa gagcttggcg
     3601 gcgaatgggc tgaccgcttc ctcgtgcttt acggtatcgc cgctcccgat tcgcagcgca
     3661 tcgccttcta tcgccttctt gacgagttct tctgagcggg actctggggt tcgaaatgac
     3721 cgaccaagcg acgcccaacc tgccatcacg agatttcgat tccaccgccg ccttctatga
     3781 aaggttgggc ttcggaatcg ttttccggga cgccggctgg atgatcctcc agcgcgggga
     3841 tctcatgctg gagttcttcg cccaccctag ggggaggcta actgaaacac ggaaggagac
     3901 aataccggaa ggaacccgcg ctatgacggc aataaaaaga cagaataaaa cgcacggtgt
     3961 tgggtcgttt gttcataaac gcggggttcg gtcccagggc tggcactctg tcgatacccc
     4021 accgagaccc cattggggcc aatacgcccg cgtttcttcc ttttccccac cccacccccc
     4081 aagttcgggt gaaggcccag ggctcgcagc caacgtcggg gcggcaggcc ctgccatagc
     4141 ctcaggttac tcatatatac tttagattga tttaaaactt catttttaat ttaaaaggat
     4201 ctaggtgaag atcctttttg ataatctcat gaccaaaatc ccttaacgtg agttttcgtt
     4261 ccactgagcg tcagaccccg tagaaaagat caaaggatct tcttgagatc ctttttttct
     4321 gcgcgtaatc tgctgcttgc aaacaaaaaa accaccgcta ccagcggtgg tttgtttgcc
     4381 ggatcaagag ctaccaactc tttttccgaa ggtaactggc ttcagcagag cgcagatacc
     4441 aaatactgtt cttctagtgt agccgtagtt aggccaccac ttcaagaact ctgtagcacc
     4501 gcctacatac ctcgctctgc taatcctgtt accagtggct gctgccagtg gcgataagtc
     4561 gtgtcttacc gggttggact caagacgata gttaccggat aaggcgcagc ggtcgggctg
     4621 aacggggggt tcgtgcacac agcccagctt ggagcgaacg acctacaccg aactgagata
     4681 cctacagcgt gagctatgag aaagcgccac gcttcccgaa gggagaaagg cggacaggta
     4741 tccggtaagc ggcagggtcg gaacaggaga gcgcacgagg gagcttccag ggggaaacgc
     4801 ctggtatctt tatagtcctg tcgggtttcg ccacctctga cttgagcgtc gatttttgtg
     4861 atgctcgtca ggggggcgga gcctatggaa aaacgccagc aacgcggcct ttttacggtt
     4921 cctggccttt tgctggcctt ttgctcacat gttctttcct
//
